Addgene plasmid #129761: K560GFP
Purpose: Expresses Drosophila Kinesin-1 truncated after coil 1 at 560 and tagged with GFP for single-molecule motor assays
Depositing lab: William Hancock. Depositing organization: Pennsylvania State University.
Backbone
  Vector backbone: pET
  Vector type: Bacterial Expression
Growth in bacteria
  Bacterial resistance: Ampicillin, 100 μg/mL
  Growth temperature: 37°C
  Growth strain: DH5alpha
  Growth instructions: Depositing lab uses BL21(DE3) for protein expression.
  Copy number: Low Copy
Gene/Insert
  Gene/Insert name: KHC (alt name: kinesin-1)
  Species: D. melanogaster (fly)
  Mutation: Truncation at 559
  Entrez Gene: Khc (a.k.a. Dmel_CG7765, 2R6, CG7765, DK, DKH, Dm KHC, DmK, DmKHC, Dmel\CG7765, Dmkin, KHC, KIF 5A, KIF5, KIF5B, KIN, Kif5, Kin, Kin-1, Kinesin, Kinesin-1, khc, kin, kinesin, kinesin-1, l(2)W12, l(2)k13219, l(2)k13314, l(2R)W12, pgs)
  Tag / fusion protein: GFP and His6 (C terminal on backbone)
  Cloning method: Unknown
Terms and licenses: Academic/Nonprofit Terms; Industry Terms: Not Available to Industry
Depositor comments: Numbering differs compared to NCBI entry for Khc (NM_057242.5) in that truncation follows residue 557. This difference does not impact the function of the plasmid. Please note that this plasmid may run a trimer (>10kb) or multimer.
How to cite: K560GFP was a gift from William Hancock (Addgene plasmid # 129761 ; http://n2t.net/addgene:129761 ; RRID:Addgene_129761)
