[The description below was written by a language model from this plasmid's Addgene catalogue record and pLannotate feature annotations shown in this document.]
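Description:
K560GFP is a pET-family bacterial expression plasmid of about 6.1 kb that produces a truncated, fluorescently tagged form of Drosophila melanogaster kinesin-1 heavy chain (Khc). It is propagated in E. coli under ampicillin selection (β-lactamase with its own promoter) and replicates from a ColE1/pBR322-type origin. The rop gene and the bom mobility region are retained, consistent with the low copy number listed in the record. An f1 phage origin is also present. The depositor notes that the plasmid can run as a trimer or higher multimer on gels.

The expression cassette lies on one strand and spans the numbering origin of the sequence. A T7 promoter and the phage T7 gene 10 ribosome binding site drive a Khc fragment that ends just after coil 1, keeping the motor domain and enough coiled coil for dimerisation. This is fused in frame at its C terminus to EGFP and then a polyhistidine tag, and the cassette closes with the T7 terminator. The short "9xHis", "capTEV" and "SET1" fragments in the annotation are partial matches in the tag and linker region and probably reflect the His6 tail and adjacent backbone sequence rather than separate functional tags. The truncation point is given as residue 560 in the name, 559 in the mutation field and 557 relative to the NCBI reference. The depositor attributes this to numbering differences that do not affect function.

Because transcription depends on T7 RNA polymerase, protein is made in a DE3 lysogen such as BL21(DE3). The His tag allows affinity purification, and the GFP allows individual motors to be visualised in single-molecule motility assays.
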