Features (pLannotate 1.2.2; 15 found; start..end, strand, type, name):
     88..110     -  RBS            RBS: efficient ribosome binding site from bacteriophage T7 gene 10 (Olins and Rangwala, 1989)
    142..160     -  promoter       T7 promoter: promoter for bacteriophage T7 RNA polymerase
    272..652     -  CDS            YPB1_ECOLX: Protein predicted: Swiss-Prot protein existence level 4. From Escherichia coli.
    669..860     +  CDS            rop: Rop protein, which maintains plasmids at low copy number; rop
    962..1101    +  misc_feature   bom: basis of mobility region from pBR322
   1287..1875    -  rep_origin     ori: high-copy-number ColE1/pMB1/pBR322/pUC origin of replication
   2046..2906    -  CDS            AmpR: β-lactamase; bla; confers resistance to ampicillin, carbenicillin, and related antibiotics
   2907..3011    -  promoter       AmpR promoter: bla
   3064..3492    -  rep_origin     f1 ori (sequence partly withheld): f1 bacteriophage origin of replication; arrow indicates direction of (+) strand synthesis
   3529..3576    -  terminator     T7 terminator: transcription terminator for bacteriophage T7 RNA polymerase
   3584..3633    -  CDS            SET1 (fragment): solubility-enhancement tag derived from T7 phage gene 10B
   3643..3660    -  CDS            9xHis (fragment): 9xHis affinity tag
   3684..3700    -  CDS            capTEV™ (fragment): composite tag for in vivo biotinylation, TEV protease cleavage, and 6xHis tagging
   3710..4426    -  CDS            EGFP: EGFP is a basic (constitutively fluorescent) green fluorescent protein published in 1996, derived from Aequorea victoria. It is reported to be a rapidly-maturing weak dimer with moderate acid sensitivity.
   4481..80      -  CDS            Khc (fragment) (across the origin): KINH_DROME - Also known as kin. Experimental evidence at protein level: Swiss-Prot protein existence level 1. Kinesin is a microtubule-associated force-producing protein that may play a role in organelle transport. Milt and Miro form an essential protein complex that links Khc to mitochondria for light chain-independent, anterograde transport of mitochondria. From Drosophila melanogaster (Fruit fly).
>Addgene plasmid #129761 | K560GFP | addgene full sequence | sequence record 422377 | Addgene NGS Result
TCTTCGCTGTCGTTCAGCGGTCGGAATCGGCAGACCACTTTGATGCTGTCCTCGGCTGGAATTTCTCGTT
CTGCGCTCATATGTATATCTCCTTCTTAAAGTTAAACAAAATTATTTCTAGAGGGAAACCGTTGTGGTCT
CCCTATAGTGAGTCGTATTAATTTCGCGGGATCGAGATCTCGGGCAGCGTTGGGTCCTGGCCACGGGTGC
GCATGATCGTGCTCCTGTCGTTGAGGACCCGGCTAGGCTGGCGGGGTTGCCTTACTGGTTAGCAGAATGA
ATCACCGATACGCGAGCGAACGTGAAGCGACTGCTGCTGCAAAACGTCTGCGACCTGAGCAACAACATGA
ATGGTCTTCGGTTTCCGTGTTTCGTAAAGTCTGGAAACGCGGAAGTCAGCGCCCTGCACCATTATGTTCC
GGATCTGCATCGCAGGATGCTGCTGGCTACCCTGTGGAACACCTACATCTGTATTAACGAAGCGCTGGCA
TTGACCCTGAGTGATTTTTCTCTGGTCCCGCCGCATCCATACCGCCAGTTGTTTACCCTCACAACGTTCC
AGTAACCGGGCATGTTCATCATCAGTAACCCGTATCGTGAGCATCCTCTCTCGTTTCATCGGTATCATTA
CCCCCATGAACAGAAATCCCCCTTACACGGAGGCATCAGTGACCAAACAGGAAAAAACCGCCCTTAACAT
GGCCCGCTTTATCAGAAGCCAGACATTAACGCTTCTGGAGAAACTCAACGAGCTGGACGCGGATGAACAG
GCAGACATCTGTGAATCGCTTCACGACCACGCTGATGAGCTTTACCGCAGCTGCCTCGCGCGTTTCGGTG
ATGACGGTGAAAACCTCTGACACATGCAGCTCCCGGAGACGGTCACAGCTTGTCTGTAAGCGGATGCCGG
GAGCAGACAAGCCCGTCAGGGCGCGTCAGCGGGTGTTGGCGGGTGTCGGGGCGCAGCCATGACCCAGTCA
CGTAGCGATAGCGGAGTGTATACTGGCTTAACTATGCGGCATCAGAGCAGATTGTACTGAGAGTGCACCA
TTGCGGTGTGAAATACCGCACAGATGCGTAAGGAGAAAATACCGCATCAGGCGCTCTTCCGCTTCCTCGC
TCACTGACTCGCTGCGCTCGGTCGTTCGGCTGCGGCGAGCGGTATCAGCTCACTCAAAGGCGGTAATACG
GTTATCCACAGAATCAGGGGATAACGCAGGAAAGAACATGTGAGCAAAAGGCCAGCAAAAGGCCAGGAAC
CGTAAAAAGGCCGCGTTGCTGGCGTTTTTCCATAGGCTCCGCCCCCCTGACGAGCATCACAAAAATCGAC
GCTCAAGTCAGAGGTGGCGAAACCCGACAGGACTATAAAGATACCAGGCGTTTCCCCCTGGAAGCTCCCT
CGTGCGCTCTCCTGTTCCGACCCTGCCGCTTACCGGATACCTGTCCGCCTTTCTCCCTTCGGGAAGCGTG
GCGCTTTCTCATAGCTCACGCTGTAGGTATCTCAGTTCGGTGTAGGTCGTTCGCTCCAAGCTGGGCTGTG
TGCACGAACCCCCCGTTCAGCCCGACCGCTGCGCCTTATCCGGTAACTATCGTCTTGAGTCCAACCCGGT
AAGACACGACTTATCGCCACTGGCAGCAGCCACTGGTAACAGGATTAGCAGAGCGAGGTATGTAGGCGGT
GCTACAGAGTTCTTGAAGTGGTGGCCTAACTACGGCTACACTAGAAGGACAGTATTTGGTATCTGCGCTC
TGCTGAAGCCAGTTACCTTCGGAAAAAGAGTTGGTAGCTCTTGATCCGGCAAACAAACCACCGCTGGTAG
CGGTGGTTTTTTTGTTTGCAAGCAGCAGATTACGCGCAGAAAAAAAGGATCTCAAGAAGATCCTTTGATC
TTTTCTACGGGGTCTGACGCTCAGTGGAACGAAAACTCACGTTAAGGGATTTTGGTCATGAGATTATCAA
AAAGGATCTTCACCTAGATCCTTTTAAATTAAAAATGAAGTTTTAAATCAATCTAAAGTATATATGAGTA
AACTTGGTCTGACAGTTACCAATGCTTAATCAGTGAGGCACCTATCTCAGCGATCTGTCTATTTCGTTCA
TCCATAGTTGCCTGACTCCCCGTCGTGTAGATAACTACGATACGGGAGGGCTTACCATCTGGCCCCAGTG
CTGCAATGATACCGCGAGACCCACGCTCACCGGCTCCAGATTTATCAGCAATAAACCAGCCAGCCGGAAG
GGCCGAGCGCAGAAGTGGTCCTGCAACTTTATCCGCCTCCATCCAGTCTATTAATTGTTGCCGGGAAGCT
AGAGTAAGTAGTTCGCCAGTTAATAGTTTGCGCAACGTTGTTGCCATTGCTGCAGGCATCGTGGTGTCAC
GCTCGTCGTTTGGTATGGCTTCATTCAGCTCCGGTTCCCAACGATCAAGGCGAGTTACATGATCCCCCAT
GTTGTGCAAAAAAGCGGTTAGCTCCTTCGGTCCTCCGATCGTTGTCAGAAGTAAGTTGGCCGCAGTGTTA
TCACTCATGGTTATGGCAGCACTGCATAATTCTCTTACTGTCATGCCATCCGTAAGATGCTTTTCTGTGA
CTGGTGAGTACTCAACCAAGTCATTCTGAGAATAGTGTATGCGGCGACCGAGTTGCTCTTGCCCGGCGTC
AATACGGGATAATACCGCGCCACATAGCAGAACTTTAAAAGTGCTCATCATTGGAAAACGTTCTTCGGGG
CGAAAACTCTCAAGGATCTTACCGCTGTTGAGATCCAGTTCGATGTAACCCACTCGTGCACCCAACTGAT
CTTCAGCATCTTTTACTTTCACCAGCGTTTCTGGGTGAGCAAAAACAGGAAGGCAAAATGCCGCAAAAAA
GGGAATAAGGGCGACACGGAAATGTTGAATACTCATACTCTTCCTTTTTCAATATTATTGAAGCATTTAT
CAGGGTTATTGTCTCATGAGCGGATACATATTTGAATGTATTTAGAAAAATAAACAAATAGGGGTTCCGC
GCACATTTCCCCGAAAAGTGCCACCTAAATTGTAAGCGTTAATATTTTGTTAAAATTCGCGTTAAATTTT
TGTTAAATCAGCTCATTTTTTAACCAATAGGCCGAAATCGGCAAAATCCCTTATAAATCAAAAGAATAGA
CCGAGATAGGGT
[37 nt withheld, positions 3163-3199]
AAAGAACGTGGACTCCAACGTCAAAGG
[49 nt withheld, positions 3227-3275]
T
[91 nt withheld, positions 3277-3367]
G
[124 nt withheld, positions 3369-3492]
CCCATTCGCCAATCCGGATATAGTTCCTCCTTTCAGCAAAAAACCCCTCAAGACCCGTTTAGAGGCCCCA
AGGGGTTATGCTAGTTATTGCTCAGCGGTGGCAGCAGCCAACTCAGCTTCCTTTCGGGCTTTGTTAGCAG
CCGGATCTCAGTGGTGGTGGTGGTGGTGCTCGATCGAGTGCGGCCGCTTAGTGATGATGATGATGATGGC
TCTCGAGCTTGTACAGCTCGTCCATGCCGAGAGTGATCCCGGCGGCGGTCACGAACTCCAGCAGGACCAT
GTGATCGCGCTTCTCGTTGGGGTCTTTGCTCAGGGCGGACTGGGTGCTCAGGTAGTGGTTGTCGGGCAGC
AGCACGGGGCCGTCGCCGATGGGGGTGTTCTGCTGGTAGTGGTCGGCGAGCTGCACGCTGCCGTCCTCGA
TGTTGTGGCGGATCTTGAAGTTCACCTTGATGCCGTTCTTCTGCTTGTCGGCCATGATATAGACGTTGTG
GCTGTTGTAGTTGTACTCCAGCTTGTGCCCCAGGATGTTGCCGTCCTCCTTGAAGTCGATGCCCTTCAGC
TCGATGCGGTTCACCAGGGTGTCGCCCTCGAACTTCACCTCGGCGCGGGTCTTGTAGTTGCCGTCGTCCT
TGAAGAAGATGGTGCGCTCCTGGACGTAGCCTTCGGGCATGGCGGACTTGAAGAAGTCGTGCTGCTTCAT
GTGGTCGGGGTAGCGGCTGAAGCACTGCACGCCGTAGGTCAGGGTGGTCACGAGGGTGGGCCAGGGCACG
GGCAGCTTGCCGGTGGTGCAGATGAACTTCAGGGTCAGCTTGCCGTAGGTGGCATCGCCCTCGCCCTCGC
CGGACACGCTGAACTTGTGGCCGTTTACGTCGCCGTCCAGCTCGACCAGGATGGGCACCACCCCGGTGAA
CAGCTCCTCGCCCTTGCTCACCATGGTGGCGACCGGTGGATCCCCTAGGCGGTGCACGGGCCCACGCGGA
ACAAGCATCTTGAGCTGCTGTAGCTCTGTGGAGGCGGCGTTGAACACAGACTGCTTCTGCTGCAGCTCCT
CGTTGAGGGCATCGATATCCTTGTTCTTGTTATCGATCTCCTGGGATTTCTGGTCGTAGTTTACAGTCAG
CTCTTCGAGAGCTTGGAGCACCTCCTTAACCTCTTCCTTGGCGGACTCGTTCTCCTGTTGAATTCGCGCC
ATCTCCGACTGCAAAGTCTCATACTCACGCCGAGCGTTAGCGATGAGTTCCTCCTGCTCCATCACCTGCT
CCTTGAGCTGCTCGGCGTACTGGCTCTGCTGATTGATCTCCTCATCCTTGTCGTCCAGCTGCTGGTAGAG
ACGCTCGCACTCTGTAGCCAGCCTGGCCTGCTCGTTCACGGCAACCGATGCGGACATATTGGCGAGAGCC
GTTCGCTGGGCGGCCAAAGCGGCCTCGGCCGCCGCCGTCTGTGCTGCCTCCACTTCCAGGTTGGGCGTGC
TTGCCTCCATGAGATCCTCCATGTTGATTTGCTCCTCCGCCTTAACAGTTTCACCCGCTCTCCAGCGCGC
AAGCTCGATCTCAAGCTTCTCCACCTTACCCTTTAGTCGGGCGTTCTTTTCCTTCTCCTTTTCATAGCGT
CGCTTCCATTCCTCGGCAGTAAGCTCCTCGTTAACGCAGACCACGTTCTTCACTGTCTTGGCTCTACGAC
CGAAGTCCAGCGTTGACTTCGTTTCAGATTCGTTGAAACTGGCTGGAGAGCAGCAGATGACGATGGTTGT
GCGTGCGTTGCCTCCCAGCGACTCCTGCAGGATGCGCGTTAGCTTGGAATCACGGTAGGGGATGTGCGTT
TTGTTTCCGTCCGCCAGGGCAGAAATTACGTTGCCCAAGGCCGACAGCGACTTGTTGATGTTCTTGGCTT
CATCAAGAACGGTTCCCTCCGCTCCAGTCTTGGAAACCTTCTCGGATCCGGCCAAATCCACCAGGTAGAG
TTTGCCGGATAGTTTCTTCTGGTTCTCCAGGTTCTCCTGCTTCACATTGATAAGGAATACTGAGTGGGAT
CGCGAAGAATGCTCGTTCATGTTTGTCACAGCGATGTGACGATTGGATTTGCCCTCCTCGATCACCTCGA
AAACATCCTCCGGCGACGAGACGAACCGTTCCGTAGCGCCCTTGACGTACGGCACCCGGTTCTTATCCTC
GTGCACACTAAGGTTCACCTTGGAGACGTCCAACAGATCTCGAATCTTGTCCATGTAGATCTCGTAGTAG
GAGACCTTGATGTGAAACTCCAGGTTCACCTCCATCGCGTAGATGTGATTGAAAATGTCGTTGACGATCC
TAGGTATGATACCCTGTTTTACGGAGTCCCCGATCACGCCCTCCATCGTATGCGTTTTTCCGGAGGACGT
CTGACCGTATGCGAATATCGTTCCATTGTACCCGGCCAGGACATCCGTAACAATGGACTTGGCCGCCTCA
TTGTAGACCTTTTCCTGGGATGCATTCGGTTTGAAGACCTTGTCGAACAAATACACCTTGCCCGCTATGG
ATATGCAGTTCTCCTCCACATTGTTGGGGAACTTGACCACGAACTTGGAGCCGGCCTTC
